>Addgene plasmid #215227 | shRNA_circRERE_3 | addgene full sequence | sequence record 432738 | Addgene NGS Result
CAATACGCAAACCGCCTCTCCCCGCGCGTTGGCCGATTCATTAATGCAGCTGGCACGACAGGTTTCCCGA
CTGGAAAGCGGGCAGTGAGCGCAACGCAATTAATGTGAGTTAGCTCACTCATTAGGCACCCCAGGCTTTA
CACTTTATGCTTCCGGCTCGTATGTTGTGTGGAATTGTGAGCGGATAACAATTTCACACAGGAAACAGCT
ATGACCATGATTACGCCAAGCGCGCAATTAACCCTCACTAAAGGGAACAAAAGCTGGAGCTGCAAGCTTA
ATGTAGTCTTATGCAATACTCTTGTAGTCTTGCAACATGGTAACGATGAGTTAGCAACATGCCTTACAAG
GAGAGAAAAAGCACCGTGCATGCCGATTGGTGGAAGTAAGGTGGTACGATCGTGCCTTATTAGGAAGGCA
ACAGACGGGTCTGACATGGATTGGACGAACCACTGAATTGCCGCATTGCAGAGATATTGTATTTAAGTGC
CTAGCTCGATACATAAACGGGTCTCTCTGGTTAGACCAGATCTGAGCCTGGGAGCTCTCTGGCTAACTAG
GGAACCCACTGCTTAAGCCTCAATAAAGCTTGCCTTGAGTGCTTCAAGTAGTGTGTGCCCGTCTGTTGTG
TGACTCTGGTAACTAGAGATCCCTCAGACCCTTTTAGTCAGTGTGGAAAATCTCTAGCAGTGGCGCCCGA
ACAGGGACTTGAAAGCGAAAGGGAAACCAGAGGAGCTCTCTCGACGCAGGACTCGGCTTGCTGAAGCGCG
CACGGCAAGAGGCGAGGGGCGGCGACTGGTGAGTACGCCAAAAATTTTGACTAGCGGAGGCTAGAAGGAG
AGAGATGGGTGCGAGAGCGTCAGTATTAAGCGGGGGAGAATTAGATCGCGATGGGAAAAAATTCGGTTAA
GGCCAGGGGGAAAGAAAAAATATAAATTAAAACATATAGTATGGGCAAGCAGGGAGCTAGAACGATTCGC
AGTTAATCCTGGCCTGTTAGAAACATCAGAAGGCTGTAGACAAATACTGGGACAGCTACAACCATCCCTT
CAGACAGGATCAGAAGAACTTAGATCATTATATAATACAGTAGCAACCCTCTATTGTGTGCATCAAAGGA
TAGAGATAAAAGACACCAAGGAAGCTTTAGACAAGATAGAGGAAGAGCAAAACAAAAGTAAGACCACCGC
ACAGCAAGCGGCCGCTGATCTTCAGACCTGGAGGAGGAGATATGAGGGACAATTGGAGAAGTGAATTATA
TAAATATAAAGTAGTAAAAATTGAACCATTAGGAGTAGCACCCACCAAGGCAAAGAGAAGAGTGGTGCAG
AGAGAAAAAAGAGCAGTGGGAATAGGAGCTTTGTTCCTTGGGTTCTTGGGAGCAGCAGGAAGCACTATGG
GCGCAGCGTCAATGACGCTGACGGTACAGGCCAGACAATTATTGTCTGGTATAGTGCAGCAGCAGAACAA
TTTGCTGAGGGCTATTGAGGCGCAACAGCATCTGTTGCAACTCACAGTCTGGGGCATCAAGCAGCTCCAG
GCAAGAATCCTGGCTGTGGAAAGATACCTAAAGGATCAACAGCTCCTGGGGATTTGGGGTTGCTCTGGAA
AACTCATTTGCACCACTGCTGTGCCTTGGAATGCTAGTTGGAGTAATAAATCTCTGGAACAGATTTGGAA
TCACACGACCTGGATGGAGTGGGACAGAGAAATTAACAATTACACAAGCTTAATACACTCCTTAATTGAA
GAATCGCAAAACCAGCAAGAAAAGAATGAACAAGAATTATTGGAATTAGATAAATGGGCAAGTTTGTGGA
ATTGGTTTAACATAACAAATTGGCTGTGGTATATAAAATTATTCATAATGATAGTAGGAGGCTTGGTAGG
TTTAAGAATAGTTTTTGCTGTACTTTCTATAGTGAATAGAGTTAGGCAGGGATATTCACCATTATCGTTT
CAGACCCACCTCCCAACCCCGAGGGGACCCGACAGGCCCGAAGGAATAGAAGAAGAAGGTGGAGAGAGAG
ACAGAGACAGATCCATTCGATTAGTGAACGGATCTCGACGGTATCGATCACGAGACTAGCCTCGAGCGGC
CGCCCCCTTCACCGAGGGCCTATTTCCCATGATTCCTTCATATTTGCATATACGATACAAGGCTGTTAGA
GAGATAATTGGAATTAATTTGACTGTAAACACAAAGATATTAGTACAAAATACGTGACGTAGAAAGTAAT
AATTTCTTGGGTAGTTTGCAGTTTTAAAATTATGTTTTAAAATGGACTATCATATGCTTACCGTAACTTG
AAAGTATTTCGATTTCTTGGCTTTATATATCTTGTGGAAAGGACGAAACACCGGAACACAGTCCACAACT
CCCAGCTCGAGCTGGGAGTTGTGGACTGTGTTTTTTTGAATTCTCGACCTCGAGACAAATGGCAGTATTC
ATCCACAATTTTAAAAGAAAAGGGGGGATTGGGGGGTACAGTGCAGGGGAAAGAATAGTAGACATAATAG
CAACAGACATACAAACTAAAGAATTACAAAAACAAATTACAAAAATTCAAAATTTTCGGGTTTATTACAG
GGACAGCAGAGATCCACTTTGGCCGCGGCTCGAGGGGGTTGGGGTTGCGCCTTTTCCAAGGCAGCCCTGG
GTTTGCGCAGGGACGCGGCTGCTCTGGGCGTGGTTCCGGGAAACGCAGCGGCGCCGACCCTGGGTCTCGC
ACATTCTTCACGTCCGTTCGCAGCGTCACCCGGATCTTCGCCGCTACCCTTGTGGGCCCCCCGGCGACGC
TTCCTGCTCCGCCCCTAAGTCGGGAAGGTTCCTTGCGGTTCGCGGCGTGCCGGACGTGACAAACGGAAGC
CGCACGTCTCACTAGTACCCTCGCAGACGGACAGCGCCAGGGAGCAATGGCAGCGCGCCGACCGCGATGG
GCTGTGGCCAATAGCGGCTGCTCAGCAGGGCGCGCCGAGAGCAGCGGCCGGGAAGGGGCGGTGCGGGAGG
CGGGGTGTGGGGCGGTAGTGTGGGCCCTGTTCCTGCCCGCGCGGTGTTCCGCATTCTGCAAGCCTCCGGA
GCGCACGTCGGCAGTCGGCTCCCTCGTTGACCGAATCACCGACCTCTCTCCCCAGGGGGATCCACCGGAG
CTTACCATGACCGAGTACAAGCCCACGGTGCGCCTCGCCACCCGCGACGACGTCCCCAGGGCCGTACGCA
CCCTCGCCGCCGCGTTCGCCGACTACCCCGCCACGCGCCACACCGTCGATCCGGACCGCCACATCGAGCG
GGTCACCGAGCTGCAAGAACTCTTCCTCACGCGCGTCGGGCTCGACATCGGCAAGGTGTGGGTCGCGGAC
GACGGCGCCGCGGTGGCGGTCTGGACCACGCCGGAGAGCGTCGAAGCGGGGGCGGTGTTCGCCGAGATCG
GCCCGCGCATGGCCGAGTTGAGCGGTTCCCGGCTGGCCGCGCAGCAACAGATGGAAGGCCTCCTGGCGCC
GCACCGGCCCAAGGAGCCCGCGTGGTTCCTGGCCACCGTCGGCGTCTCGCCCGACCACCAGGGCAAGGGT
CTGGGCAGCGCCGTCGTGCTCCCCGGAGTGGAGGCGGCCGAGCGCGCCGGGGTGCCCGCCTTCCTGGAGA
CCTCCGCGCCCCGCAACCTCCCCTTCTACGAGCGGCTCGGCTTCACCGTCACCGCCGACGTCGAGGTGCC
CGAAGGACCGCGCACCTGGTGCATGACCCGCAAGCCCGGTGCCTGACGCCCGCCCCACGACCCGCAGCGC
CCGACCGAAAGGAGCGCACGACCCCATGCATCGGTACCTTTAAGACCAATGACTTACAAGGCAGCTGTAG
ATCTTAGCCACTTTTTAAAAGAAAAGGGGGGACTGGAAGGGCTAATTCACTCCCAACGAAGACAAGATCT
GCTTTTTGCTTGTACTGGGTCTCTCTGGTTAGACCAGATCTGAGCCTGGGAGCTCTCTGGCTAACTAGGG
AACCCACTGCTTAAGCCTCAATAAAGCTTGCCTTGAGTGCTTCAAGTAGTGTGTGCCCGTCTGTTGTGTG
ACTCTGGTAACTAGAGATCCCTCAGACCCTTTTAGTCAGTGTGGAAAATCTCTAGCAGTAGTAGTTCATG
TCATCTTATTATTCAGTATTTATAACTTGCAAAGAAATGAATATCAGAGAGTGAGAGGAACTTGTTTATT
GCAGCTTATAATGGTTACAAATAAAGCAATAGCATCACAAATTTCACAAATAAAGCATTTTTTTCACTGC
ATTCTAGTTGTGGTTTGTCCAAACTCATCAATGTATCTTATCATGTCTGGCTCTAGCTATCCCGCCCCTA
ACTCCGCCCATCCCGCCCCTAACTCCGCCCAGTTCCGCCCATTCTCCGCCCCATGGCTGACTAATTTTTT
TTATTTATGCAGAGGCCGAGGCCGCCTCGGCCTCTGAGCTATTCCAGAAGTAGTGAGGAGGCTTTTTTGG
AGGCCTAGGGACGTACCCAATTCGCCCTATAGTGAGTCGTATTACGCGCGCTCACTGGCCGTCGTTTTAC
AACGTCGTGACTGGGAAAACCCTGGCGTTACCCAACTTAATCGCCTTGCAGCACATCCCCCTTTCGCCAG
CTGGCGTAATAGCGAAGAGGCCCGCACCGATCGCCCTTCCCAACAGTTGCGCAGCCTGAATGGCGAATGG
G
[124 nt withheld, positions 4692-4815]
C
[91 nt withheld, positions 4817-4907]
A
[49 nt withheld, positions 4909-4957]
CCTTTGACGTTGGAGTCCACGTTCTTT
[37 nt withheld, positions 4985-5021]
ACCCTATCTCGGTCTATTCTTTTGATTTATAAGGGATTTTGCCGATTTCGGCCTATTGGTTAAAAAATGA
GCTGATTTAACAAAAATTTAACGCGAATTTTAACAAAATATTAACGCTTACAATTTAGGTGGCACTTTTC
GGGGAAATGTGCGCGGAACCCCTATTTGTTTATTTTTCTAAATACATTCAAATATGTATCCGCTCATGAG
ACAATAACCCTGATAAATGCTTCAATAATATTGAAAAAGGAAGAGTATGAGTATTCAACATTTCCGTGTC
GCCCTTATTCCCTTTTTTGCGGCATTTTGCCTTCCTGTTTTTGCTCACCCAGAAACGCTGGTGAAAGTAA
AAGATGCTGAAGATCAGTTGGGTGCACGAGTGGGTTACATCGAACTGGATCTCAACAGCGGTAAGATCCT
TGAGAGTTTTCGCCCCGAAGAACGTTTTCCAATGATGAGCACTTTTAAAGTTCTGCTATGTGGCGCGGTA
TTATCCCGTATTGACGCCGGGCAAGAGCAACTCGGTCGCCGCATACACTATTCTCAGAATGACTTGGTTG
AGTACTCACCAGTCACAGAAAAGCATCTTACGGATGGCATGACAGTAAGAGAATTATGCAGTGCTGCCAT
AACCATGAGTGATAACACTGCGGCCAACTTACTTCTGACAACGATCGGAGGACCGAAGGAGCTAACCGCT
TTTTTGCACAACATGGGGGATCATGTAACTCGCCTTGATCGTTGGGAACCGGAGCTGAATGAAGCCATAC
CAAACGACGAGCGTGACACCACGATGCCTGTAGCAATGGCAACAACGTTGCGCAAACTATTAACTGGCGA
ACTACTTACTCTAGCTTCCCGGCAACAATTAATAGACTGGATGGAGGCGGATAAAGTTGCAGGACCACTT
CTGCGCTCGGCCCTTCCGGCTGGCTGGTTTATTGCTGATAAATCTGGAGCCGGTGAGCGTGGGTCTCGCG
GTATCATTGCAGCACTGGGGCCAGATGGTAAGCCCTCCCGTATCGTAGTTATCTACACGACGGGGAGTCA
GGCAACTATGGATGAACGAAATAGACAGATCGCTGAGATAGGTGCCTCACTGATTAAGCATTGGTAACTG
TCAGACCAAGTTTACTCATATATACTTTAGATTGATTTAAAACTTCATTTTTAATTTAAAAGGATCTAGG
TGAAGATCCTTTTTGATAATCTCATGACCAAAATCCCTTAACGTGAGTTTTCGTTCCACTGAGCGTCAGA
CCCCGTAGAAAAGATCAAAGGATCTTCTTGAGATCCTTTTTTTCTGCGCGTAATCTGCTGCTTGCAAACA
AAAAAACCACCGCTACCAGCGGTGGTTTGTTTGCCGGATCAAGAGCTACCAACTCTTTTTCCGAAGGTAA
CTGGCTTCAGCAGAGCGCAGATACCAAATACTGTTCTTCTAGTGTAGCCGTAGTTAGGCCACCACTTCAA
GAACTCTGTAGCACCGCCTACATACCTCGCTCTGCTAATCCTGTTACCAGTGGCTGCTGCCAGTGGCGAT
AAGTCGTGTCTTACCGGGTTGGACTCAAGACGATAGTTACCGGATAAGGCGCAGCGGTCGGGCTGAACGG
GGGGTTCGTGCACACAGCCCAGCTTGGAGCGAACGACCTACACCGAACTGAGATACCTACAGCGTGAGCT
ATGAGAAAGCGCCACGCTTCCCGAAGGGAGAAAGGCGGACAGGTATCCGGTAAGCGGCAGGGTCGGAACA
GGAGAGCGCACGAGGGAGCTTCCAGGGGGAAACGCCTGGTATCTTTATAGTCCTGTCGGGTTTCGCCACC
TCTGACTTGAGCGTCGATTTTTGTGATGCTCGTCAGGGGGGCGGAGCCTATGGAAAAACGCCAGCAACGC
GGCCTTTTTACGGTTCCTGGCCTTTTGCTGGCCTTTTGCTCACATGTTCTTTCCTGCGTTATCCCCTGAT
TCTGTGGATAACCGTATTACCGCCTTTGAGTGAGCTGATACCGCTCGCCGCAGCCGAACGACCGAGCGCA
GCGAGTCAGTGAGCGAGGAAGCGGAAGAGCGCC
Features (pLannotate 1.2.2; 25 found; start..end, strand, type, name):
    101..122     +  protein_bind   CAP binding site: CAP binding activates transcription in the presence of cAMP. E. coli catabolite activator protein
    137..167     +  promoter       lac promoter: promoter for the E. coli lac operon
    175..191     +  protein_bind   lac operator: The lac repressor binds to the lac operator to inhibit transcription in E. coli. This inhibition can be relieved by adding lactose or isopropyl-β-D-thiogalactopyranoside (IPTG). lac repressor encoded by lacI
    236..254     +  promoter       T3 promoter: promoter for bacteriophage T3 RNA polymerase
    282..508     +  promoter       RSV promoter: Rous sarcoma virus enhancer/promoter
    509..689     +  LTR            5' LTR (truncated): truncated 5' long terminal repeat (LTR) from HIV-1
    736..861     +  misc_feature   HIV-1 Ψ: packaging signal of human immunodeficiency virus type 1
    845..1208    +  CDS            HIV-1 gag (fragment): gag protein from human immunodeficiency virus 1; gag
   1354..1587    +  misc_feature   RRE: The Rev response element (RRE) of HIV-1 allows for Rev-dependent mRNA export from the nucleus to the cytoplasm.
   1964..2064    +  CDS            Rev (fragment): human immunodeficiency virus 1 (HIV-1) Rev protein; rev; enhances nuclear export of unspliced and incompletely spliced viral mRNAs
   2114..2354    +  promoter       U6 promoter: RNA polymerase III promoter for human U6 snRNA
   2459..2576    +  misc_feature   cPPT/CTS: central polypurine tract and central termination sequence of HIV-1
   2625..3135    +  promoter       hPGK promoter: human phosphoglycerate kinase 1 promoter
   3157..3756    +  CDS            PuroR: puromycin N-acetyltransferase; pac from Streptomyces alboniger; confers resistance to puromycin
   3799..3882    +  CDS            nef (fragment): NEF_HV1Z2 - Experimental evidence at protein level: Swiss-Prot protein existence level 1. Extracellular Nef protein targets CD4(+) T-lymphocytes for apoptosis by interacting with CXCR4 surface receptors. From Human immunodeficiency virus type 1 group M subtype D (isolate Z2/CDC-Z34) (HIV-1).
   3884..4117    +  LTR            3' LTR (ΔU3): self-inactivating 3' long terminal repeat (LTR) from HIV-1
   4189..4310    +  polyA_signal   SV40 poly(A) signal: SV40 polyadenylation signal
   4350..4485    +  rep_origin     SV40 ori: SV40 origin of replication
   4506..4524    -  promoter       T7 promoter: promoter for bacteriophage T7 RNA polymerase
   4532..4687    +  CDS            lacZα (fragment): LacZα fragment of β-galactosidase; lacZ fragment
   4692..5120    +  rep_origin     f1 ori (sequence partly withheld): f1 bacteriophage origin of replication; arrow indicates direction of (+) strand synthesis
   5173..5277    +  promoter       AmpR promoter: bla
   5278..6138    +  CDS            AmpR: β-lactamase; bla; confers resistance to ampicillin, carbenicillin, and related antibiotics
   6309..6897    +  rep_origin     ori: high-copy-number ColE1/pMB1/pBR322/pUC origin of replication
   7080..88      +  CDS            lacI (fragment) (across the origin): lac repressor; lacI; The lac repressor binds to the lac operator to inhibit transcription in E. coli. This inhibition can be relieved by adding lactose or isopropyl-β-D-thiogalactopyranoside (IPTG).
