[The description below was written by a language model from this plasmid's Addgene catalogue record and pLannotate feature annotations shown in this document.]
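Description:
shRNA_circRERE_3 is a lentiviral shRNA expression plasmid built on the pLKO.1 backbone, designed to knock down a circular RNA derived from the human RERE gene. The stated purpose refers to suppression of circRERE(4-10), presumably a circular isoform formed from exons 4 to 10, although the record does not spell this out. The wording and numbering of the purpose field also do not quite match the construct name. In bacteria the plasmid is maintained through a high-copy ColE1/pUC-type origin and selected with ampicillin via the β-lactamase gene. An f1 origin and remnants of a lac/lacZα cloning region, flanked by T3 and T7 promoters, are also carried over from the backbone.

The transfer cassette has a third-generation, self-inactivating layout. An RSV promoter fused to a truncated HIV-1 5' LTR drives production of the genomic RNA in packaging cells. It is followed by the Ψ packaging signal with a partial gag sequence, the Rev response element for nuclear export, and a cPPT/CTS element that aids nuclear import of the reverse-transcribed genome. The cassette ends in a ΔU3 3' LTR, with an SV40 polyadenylation signal and SV40 origin downstream. Within this unit, the human U6 RNA polymerase III promoter lies immediately upstream of the unannotated region where the hairpin is expected to sit. A separate human PGK promoter expresses puromycin N-acetyltransferase, so transduced mammalian cells can be selected with puromycin. The hairpin itself is not annotated in the feature table, and the cloning sites are recorded as unknown. The construct comes from a study using systematic loss-of-function screens to identify functional circular RNAs, and it is suited to stable knockdown of this circRNA in human cells after lentiviral packaging and transduction.
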