Addgene plasmid #215227: shRNA_circRERE_3
Purpose: Supression of shcircRERE(4-10)_2 expression
Depositing lab: Sefi Rosenbluh. Depositing organization: Monash University. Publication: Systematic loss-of-function screens identify pathway-specific functional circular RNAs. Liu L, Neve M, Perlaza-Jimenez L, Xi X, Purcell J, Hawdon A, Conn SJ, Zenker J, Tamayo P, Goodall GJ, Rosenbluh J. Nat Cell Biol. 2024 Aug;26(8):1359-1372. doi: 10.1038/s41556-024-01467-y. Epub 2024 Aug 2. PubMed 39095657.
Backbone
  Vector backbone: pLKO.1
  Vector type: Lentiviral
  Selectable markers: Puromycin
Growth in bacteria
  Bacterial resistance: Ampicillin, 100 μg/mL
  Growth temperature: 37°C
  Growth strain: NEB Stable
  Copy number: High Copy
Gene/Insert
  Gene/Insert name: circRERE shRNA 3
  gRNA/shRNA sequence: AACACAGTCCACAACTCCCAG
  Species: H. sapiens (human)
  Entrez Gene: RERE (a.k.a. ARG, ARP, ATN1L, DNB1, NEDBEH)
  Cloning method: Restriction Enzyme; 5′ cloning site unknown (unknown if destroyed)
Terms and licenses: Academic/Nonprofit Terms; Industry Terms: Not Available to Industry
How to cite: shRNA_circRERE_3 was a gift from Sefi Rosenbluh (Addgene plasmid # 215227 ; http://n2t.net/addgene:215227 ; RRID:Addgene_215227)
